>Addgene plasmid #67330 | pDONR221-ARL4C | addgene partial sequence | sequence record 118866 | M13-Rev 5'-CAGGAAACAGCTATGACC-3'
TCAGCTGGATGGCAAATAATGATTTTATTTTGACTGATAGTGACCTGTTCGTTGCAACAAATTGATAAGC
AATGCTTTCTTATAATGCCAACTTTGTACAAGAAAGCTGGGTCCTATTACCGCTTCTTCTTCTGCTTGAG
GGACTTCCTGCGTTTCAGGATCATCTCATAGAGCTTGTCCATGCCCTCGGTGAGGCCCTCGCCGATGATG
GCGCACGCCGGCTGGACGTGATAGGTGGTGGCCGGGATAAGCTCGTGCAGCGCCAGCTGCTTCTCAATCT
CTGCCACCGGCAGCGACTTGGGCAGGTCCTGCTTGTTGGCGATGACCAGCAGCGGCGTGCCCTGGTTCTC
GGCGAACTTGGTCACCTTGTGCAGCTCCGTCTTGGCCTCCTCCAGCCGGTCCACGTCCACCGAGTCCACC
ACGTAGATGATGCCGTCCGTGCAGCGGCTGTAGGACTTCCACAGCGGCCGCAGCTTCTCCTGGCCGCCCA
CGTCCCAGAAGTGGCAGCTGATGCCCTTGGCCGTGCCGTTGCTCAGCTTGATCTTCTCGGTGTTGAAGCC
GATGGTGGGCACCGTGTTCACGAACTCGTTGAACTTGAGCCGGTAGAGCACCGTGGTCTTGCCGGCCGAG
TCCAAGCCCAACATGACGATATGCAGGGACTGGAAGGCCGAGATGT
