[The description below was written by a language model from this plasmid's Addgene catalogue record.]
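Description:
pDONR221-ARL4C is a Gateway entry clone built on the commercial pDONR221 donor backbone. It carries the open reading frame of human ARL4C (also known as ARL7 or LAK), a member of the ARF family of small regulatory GTPases. The plasmid is maintained at high copy number in standard E. coli cloning strains under kanamycin selection. Although the catalogue lists it under bacterial expression, the record states that no promoter drives the insert, so the plasmid serves as a shuttle and storage vector for the coding sequence and is not an expression construct in its own right.

The insert was introduced by Gateway recombination. In an entry clone of this type, the coding sequence normally sits between attL recombination sites, which allow transfer by an LR reaction into any compatible destination vector supplying the promoter, tags and host-specific elements. No feature table is provided, so the exact sites and insert boundaries cannot be confirmed from the record. The ARL4C sequence retains its stop codon, which makes the clone suitable for expressing the native protein or N-terminally tagged fusions from destination vectors. C-terminal fusions would not be read through. M13 forward and reverse primer sites flank the insert and are used for sequence verification.

The plasmid belongs to a toolbox collection of constructs for expressing or knocking down human ARF, ARL and SAR family GTPases. It provides a source of the ARL4C coding sequence that can be moved into bacterial, mammalian or other expression systems.
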