Addgene plasmid #67330: pDONR221-ARL4C
Purpose: hArl4c with stop codon in Gateway Entry vector
Depositing lab: Richard Kahn. Depositing organization: Emory University. Publication: Tool box: Plasmids for the expression or knockdown of human ARF Family GTPases (ARF/ARL/SAR) and their co-expression in bacteria with N-myristoyltransferases. Kerr SC, Kahn RA. Cell Logist. 2015 Sep 21;5(3):e1090523. doi: 10.1080/21592799.2015.1090523. eCollection 2015 Jul-Sep. PubMed 27057421.
Backbone
  Vector backbone: pDONR221
  Backbone manufacturer: Life Technologies
  Vector type: Bacterial Expression ; Gateway Entry vector
Growth in bacteria
  Bacterial resistance: Kanamycin, 50 μg/mL
  Growth temperature: 37°C
  Growth strain: DH5alpha
  Copy number: High Copy
Gene/Insert
  Gene/Insert name: ARL7 (alt name: pRK13s-221)
  Species: H. sapiens (human)
  Entrez Gene: ARL4C (a.k.a. ARL7, LAK)
  Promoter: None
  Cloning method: Gateway Cloning
  Sequencing primers: 5′ M13-Fwd; 3′ M13-Rev
Terms and licenses: Academic/Nonprofit Terms; Industry Terms: Not Available to Industry
How to cite: pDONR221-ARL4C was a gift from Richard Kahn (Addgene plasmid # 67330 ; http://n2t.net/addgene:67330 ; RRID:Addgene_67330)
